>Addgene plasmid #100374 | pCMV_mEm_4GS_LF82_722 | addgene full sequence | sequence record 209689 | Addgene NGS Result
GTAAAACGACGGCCAGTGAGTTCGAGCTTGCATGCCTGCAGGTCGTTACATAACTTACGGTAAATGGCCC
GCCTGGCTGACCGCCCAACGACCCCCGCCCATTGACGTCAATAATGACGTATGTTCCCATAGTAACGCCA
ATAGGGACTTTCCATTGACGTCAATGGGTGGAGTATTTACGGTAAACTGCCCACTTGGCAGTACATCAAG
TGTATCATATGCCAAGTACGCCCCCTATTGACGTCAATGACGGTAAATGGCCCGCCTGGCATTATGCCCA
GTACATGACCTTATGGGACTTTCCTACTTGGCAGTACATCTACGTATTAGTCATCGCTATTACCATGGTG
ATGCGGTTTTGGCAGTACATCAATGGGCGTGGATAGCGGTTTGACTCACGGGGATTTCCAAGTCTCCACC
CCATTGACGTCAATGGGAGTTTGTTTTGGCACCAAAATCAACGGGACTTTCCAAAATGTCGTAACAACTC
CGCCCCATTGACGCAAATGGGCGGTAGGCGTGTACGGTGGGAGGTCTATATAAGCAGAGCTCGTTTAGTG
AACCGTCAGATCGCCTGGAGACGCCATCCACGCTGTTTTGACCTCCATAGAAGACACCGGGACCGATCCA
GCCTCCGGACTCTAGAGGATCCGGTACTAGAGGAACTGAAAAACCAGAAAGTTAACTGGTAAGTTTAGTC
TTTTTGTCTTTTATTTCAGGTCCCGGATCCGGTGGTGGTGCAAATCAAAGAACTGCTCCTCAGTGGATGT
TGCCTTTACTTCTAGGCCTGTACGGAAGTGTTACTTCTGCTCTAAAAGCTGCGGAATTGTACCCGCGGGC
CCACCATGGTGAGCAAGGGCGAGGAGCTGTTCACCGGGGTGGTGCCCATCCTGGTCGAGCTGGACGGCGA
CGTAAACGGCCACAAGTTCAGCGTGTCCGGCGAGGGCGAGGGCGATGCCACCTACGGCAAGCTGACCCTG
AAGTTCATCTGCACCACCGGCAAGCTGCCCGTGCCCTGGCCCACCCTCGTGACCACCTTGACCTACGGCG
TGCAGTGCTTCGCCCGCTACCCCGACCACATGAAGCAGCACGACTTCTTCAAGTCCGCCATGCCCGAAGG
CTACGTCCAGGAGCGCACCATCTTCTTCAAGGACGACGGCAACTACAAGACCCGCGCCGAGGTGAAGTTC
GAGGGCGACACCCTGGTGAACCGCATCGAGCTGAAGGGCATCGACTTCAAGGAGGACGGCAACATCCTGG
GGCACAAGCTGGAGTACAACTACAACAGCCACAAGGTCTATATCACCGCCGACAAGCAGAAGAACGGCAT
CAAGGTGAACTTCAAGACCCGCCACAACATCGAGGACGGCAGCGTGCAGCTCGCCGACCACTACCAGCAG
AACACCCCCATCGGCGACGGCCCCGTGCTGCTGCCCGACAACCACTACCTGAGCACCCAGTCCAAGCTGA
GCAAAGACCCCAACGAGAAGCGCGATCACATGGTCCTGCTGGAGTTCGTGACCGCCGCCGGGATCACTCT
CGGCATGGACGAGCTGTACAAGCGAATTGGTGGAGGGGGCGGTTCCGGTGGCGGAGGTTCCCGAATTCGT
CGACGGAGATCTGATATGGTTGCCATTGTTATTGTTTCTCATAGTCTACGTCTCGCCCAGGGGATTGAGG
AATTAGCACTACAGATGTCTGGAGGGGACGTTCCTCTGGCCATTGCTGCAGGTATTGATGATCCGCAAAA
TCCGATTGGCACTGATGCTATTGCCATTATGTCTGCGATTGAATCGGTCTGGTCACCGGATGGCGTTCTG
GTACTCATGGATATGGGCAGTGCGCTGCTTAGTACCGAGATGGCGCTGGAGCTGCTTTCTGAAGAGCAAA
GAAGTGCAATTTATCTGCTCGCCGCCCCTGTAGTGGAAGGTGCCATGTCAGCGGTAACGTCTGCCGCAGC
GGGGCTTTCGGTGACGGAGATTATCGCTGAAGTGGATCTTGCGCTGTGCGCTAAACAGCAGCAGCTCATG
CCATCCCCGCCTGCAGGCGAGGTTATTCCAGCAATATCACCAGTCAATCATTCCGGTGAATGGCAAACTT
TTTGCTGGACGATATGTAATCCCCACGGCATTCATGCTCGTCCGGCAGCCAGCATCCTGAAAGTATCAGC
ACAATATTCGGCAAACATTATCGTCATCAAAGGCGATAAACGCGCCAGCACCCGCAGTCTCAACGAACTG
GCAATGCTGGGCGTCCGCTGTGGCGATGAAATCATCTTCCAGGCCGAAGGCACCGATGCCAGTGACGCTC
TCAAGGCAATTGAAACGTTGGCGAAAAATCATTTTGGTGAAGCTCATCTGCTCGCTTCTTCAGAGATTCC
GCTAACGGAAACGCCGGTGGTCAGCGCCCCTGTCGATGGCGCAATATCAGGCTTGTCAGTACAAAATGGT
ATCGCTATTGGTCCTGTTAAATGGTTTACCTGCGAACGACCAGAAATTACGCAGCGCACCGTCGATTCTC
CGCAAGAAGAGCTGTCGCGAATCGAGTCTGCTATCGACATTGTTGTTTGTGAACTTGCCGATAAAGCGGC
AGGCCCTGAAGGCGATATTTTTGCCGCCCATAAAATGATGCTTGAAGATCCAGAGATTAACCGGCAATTA
CAGCAACGTCTGGCAAAGGGCAAACAGGCGGAATTCGCATGGTTAGAAGTCATGCAGGCATTAGCAGAGC
AATATTGTCAGGCGGAAACACTGTATTTACGTGAACGCGAGGCAGATATCCGTGACCTTACACGTCAGGT
ACTGAACCAGCTTTGCGGGGTAAGTGAACAACACTTTATCACTACCGCACCCTGCATTTTGTTAGCCAAC
GATCTGTTGCCATCACAGATAACCAGCCTGAATAAAGCACACATTCTTGGCATTTGTCTTCATAATGGCG
GAACAACTTCACATACAGCGATCCTTGCCAGAGCAATGGGAATCCCCGCTATTGTGAAAGCGGCGATTAC
CCCGCAAAACGTCCGCGATAACGATACGGTCATTCTTGATGGTGAAACAGGCCGTTTGTGGCTACAGCCG
GATGAGGTCACCCGCCTGGATTTACTGCAACGCGCCGAAGCATGGCGGCAACAAAGGGATCGTCAGTTAG
CTGATGCCATGCTGCCCGCTGTCACGCAAGGTGGGCGTAAAATCAGCGTGCTGGCGAATATTGGTGATCT
GCAAGATATTGAGGCTGCGCTATCTCACGGGGCTGAGGGCGTGGGTTTACTGCGCACAGAGTTTTTATTC
CATGAGTCTGCAACATTACCCGATGAAGAAGAGCAGTTTCGCGTGTATTGTTCTGTTGCTCAGGCTTTTG
GCGATAAACCCGTCACCATCCGCACTCTGGATATTGGCGGTGACAAGCCATTACCTTCGTACCCTTTACC
CGCAGAGGACAACCCGTTCCTGGGACTTCGCGGTATCCGGTTGTGCCTGGCGCATCCGCAAATATTTATT
CCGCAATTACGCGCACTTCTCCGGGCCGGGAAAGAATACCCAACGCTGCAAATTATGCTGCCGATGGTTT
CAACGCTCGAAGAGGTCAACGCCGTCAAAACGCTGATACAAACGCAGGCAAAACTGCTGGGACTTACTGC
AGAAAATCTTCCGGCGCTGGGAATTATGATTGAGGTTCCTGCCGCAGTCATGATTGCAGACAAATTAGCC
AGTGAAGTCGATTTCTTTTCCATCGGCACCAACGATCTGACGCAATATATTATGGCGGCAGACAGAGGAA
ATAGCACCGTCGCGAAACTGGTCGATTATTGTAATGACGCGGTGATTAACGCTATTGCTATGGTGTGTCA
GGCCGGACGTAATAATGAAATTCCGGTCAGTATGTGCGGCGAAATGGCTGGAGATATCCAGCAAACAGCA
CGACTGCTCACCATGGGGATTGATAAGCTCAGTGCCAGTCCATCCCGGCTTCCGGCCTTGAAAGCAGCAA
TCAGAACCTCCCACTGAATCGGTACCCTCGAGAAGCTTGCGGCCGCGGGGATCCAGACATGATAAGATAC
ATTGATGAGTTTGGACAAACCACAACTAGAATGCAGTGAAAAAAATGCTTTATTTGTGAAATTTGTGATG
CTATTGCTTTATTTGTAACCATTATAAGCTGCAATAAACAAGTTAACAACAACAATTGCATTCATTTTAT
GTTTCAGGTTCAGGGGGAGGTGTGGGAGGTTTTTTCGGATCCTCTAGAGTCGATCTGCAGGCATGCTAGC
TTGGCGTAATCATGGTCATAGCTGTTTCCTGTGTGAAATTGTTATCCGCTCACAATTCCACACAACATAC
GAGCCGGAAGCATAAAGTGTAAAGCCTGGGGTGCCTAATGAGTGAGCTAACTCACATTAATTGCGTTGCG
CTCACTGCCCGCTTTCCAGTCGGGAAACCTGTCGTGCCAGCTGCATTAATGAATCGGCCAACGCGCGGGG
AGAGGCGGTTTGCGTATTGGGCGCTCTTCCGCTTCCTCGCTCACTGACTCGCTGCGCTCGGTCGTTCGGC
TGCGGCGAGCGGTATCAGCTCACTCAAAGGCGGTAATACGGTTATCCACAGAATCAGGGGATAACGCAGG
AAAGAACATGTGAGCAAAAGGCCAGCAAAAGGCCAGGAACCGTAAAAAGGCCGCGTTGCTGGCGTTTTTC
CATAGGCTCCGCCCCCCTGACGAGCATCACAAAAATCGACGCTCAAGTCAGAGGTGGCGAAACCCGACAG
GACTATAAAGATACCAGGCGTTTCCCCCTGGAAGCTCCCTCGTGCGCTCTCCTGTTCCGACCCTGCCGCT
TACCGGATACCTGTCCGCCTTTCTCCCTTCGGGAAGCGTGGCGCTTTCTCATAGCTCACGCTGTAGGTAT
CTCAGTTCGGTGTAGGTCGTTCGCTCCAAGCTGGGCTGTGTGCACGAACCCCCCGTTCAGCCCGACCGCT
GCGCCTTATCCGGTAACTATCGTCTTGAGTCCAACCCGGTAAGACACGACTTATCGCCACTGGCAGCAGC
CACTGGTAACAGGATTAGCAGAGCGAGGTATGTAGGCGGTGCTACAGAGTTCTTGAAGTGGTGGCCTAAC
TACGGCTACACTAGAAGAACAGTATTTGGTATCTGCGCTCTGCTGAAGCCAGTTACCTTCGGAAAAAGAG
TTGGTAGCTCTTGATCCGGCAAACAAACCACCGCTGGTAGCGGTGGTTTTTTTGTTTGCAAGCAGCAGAT
TACGCGCAGAAAAAAAGGATCTCAAGAAGATCCTTTGATCTTTTCTACGGGGTCTGACGCTCAGTGGAAC
GAAAACTCACGTTAAGGGATTTTGGTCATGAGATTATCAAAAAGGATCTTCACCTAGATCCTTTTAAATT
AAAAATGAAGTTTTAAATCAATCTAAAGTATATATGAGTAAACTTGGTCTGACAGTTACCAATGCTTAAT
CAGTGAGGCACCTATCTCAGCGATCTGTCTATTTCGTTCATCCATAGTTGCCTGACTCCCCGTCGTGTAG
ATAACTACGATACGGGAGGGCTTACCATCTGGCCCCAGTGCTGCAATGATACCGCGAGACCCACGCTCAC
CGGCTCCAGATTTATCAGCAATAAACCAGCCAGCCGGAAGGGCCGAGCGCAGAAGTGGTCCTGCAACTTT
ATCCGCCTCCATCCAGTCTATTAATTGTTGCCGGGAAGCTAGAGTAAGTAGTTCGCCAGTTAATAGTTTG
CGCAACGTTGTTGCCATTGCTACAGGCATCGTGGTGTCACGCTCGTCGTTTGGTATGGCTTCATTCAGCT
CCGGTTCCCAACGATCAAGGCGAGTTACATGATCCCCCATGTTGTGCAAAAAAGCGGTTAGCTCCTTCGG
TCCTCCGATCGTTGTCAGAAGTAAGTTGGCCGCAGTGTTATCACTCATGGTTATGGCAGCACTGCATAAT
TCTCTTACTGTCATGCCATCCGTAAGATGCTTTTCTGTGACTGGTGAGTACTCAACCAAGTCATTCTGAG
AATAGTGTATGCGGCGACCGAGTTGCTCTTGCCCGGCGTCAATACGGGATAATACCGCGCCACATAGCAG
AACTTTAAAAGTGCTCATCATTGGAAAACGTTCTTCGGGGCGAAAACTCTCAAGGATCTTACCGCTGTTG
AGATCCAGTTCGATGTAACCCACTCGTGCACCCAACTGATCTTCAGCATCTTTTACTTTCACCAGCGTTT
CTGGGTGAGCAAAAACAGGAAGGCAAAATGCCGCAAAAAAGGGAATAAGGGCGACACGGAAATGTTGAAT
ACTCATACTCTTCCTTTTTCAATATTATTGAAGCATTTATCAGGGTTATTGTCTCATGAGCGGATACATA
TTTGAATGTATTTAGAAAAATAAACAAATAGGGGTTCCGCGCACATTTCCCCGAAAAGTGCCACCTGACG
TCTAAGAAACCATTATTATCATGACATTAACCTATAAAAATAGGCGTATCACGAGGCCCTTTCGTCTCGC
GCGTTTCGGTGATGACGGTGAAAACCTCTGACACATGCAGCTCCCGGAGACGGTCACAGCTTGTCTGTAA
GCGGATGCCGGGAGCAGACAAGCCCGTCAGGGCGCGTCAGCGGGTGTTGGCGGGTGTCGGGGCTGGCTTA
ACTATGCGGCATCAGAGCAGATTGTACTGAGAGTGCACCATATGCGGTGTGAAATACCGCACAGATGCGT
AAGGAGAAAATACCGCATCAGGCGCCATTCGCCATTCAGGCTGCGCAACTGTTGGGAAGGGCGATCGGTG
CGGGCCTCTTCGCTATTACGCCAGCTGGCGAAAGGGGGATGTGCTGCAAGGCGATTAAGTTGGGTAACGC
CAGGGTTTTCCCAGTCACGACGTT
Features (pLannotate 1.2.2; 16 found; start..end, strand, type, name):
     25..45      -  misc_feature   MCS (fragment): pUC18/19 multiple cloning site
     44..347     +  enhancer       CMV enhancer: human cytomegalovirus immediate early enhancer
    348..551     +  promoter       CMV promoter: human cytomegalovirus (CMV) immediate early promoter
    689..785     +  intron         SV40 intron: modified SV40 intron with splice donor and acceptor sites
    846..1562    +  CDS            mEmerald: mEmerald is a basic (constitutively fluorescent) green fluorescent protein published in 1998, derived from Aequorea victoria. It is reported to be a very rapidly-maturing monomer with moderate acid sensitivity.
   4040..4174    -  polyA_signal   SV40 poly(A) signal: SV40 polyadenylation signal
   4309..4325    -  protein_bind   lac operator: The lac repressor binds to the lac operator to inhibit transcription in E. coli. This inhibition can be relieved by adding lactose or isopropyl-β-D-thiogalactopyranoside (IPTG). lac repressor encoded by lacI
   4333..4363    -  promoter       lac promoter: promoter for the E. coli lac operon
   4378..4399    -  protein_bind   CAP binding site: CAP binding activates transcription in the presence of cAMP. E. coli catabolite activator protein
   4412..4504    -  CDS            lacI (fragment): lac repressor; lacI; The lac repressor binds to the lac operator to inhibit transcription in E. coli. This inhibition can be relieved by adding lactose or isopropyl-β-D-thiogalactopyranoside (IPTG).
   4687..5275    -  rep_origin     ori: high-copy-number ColE1/pMB1/pBR322/pUC origin of replication
   5446..6306    -  CDS            AmpR: β-lactamase; bla; confers resistance to ampicillin, carbenicillin, and related antibiotics
   6307..6411    -  promoter       AmpR promoter: bla
   6506..6541    +  CDS            rop (fragment): Rop protein, which maintains plasmids at low copy number; rop
   6643..6742    +  misc_feature   bom (fragment): basis of mobility region from pBR322
   6748..19      -  CDS            lacZα (fragment) (across the origin): LacZα fragment of β-galactosidase; lacZ fragment
