[The description below was written by a language model from this plasmid's Addgene catalogue record and pLannotate feature annotations shown in this document.]
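Description:
pCMV_mEm_4GS_LF82_722 is a mammalian expression plasmid built on a pCMV backbone (about 4.5 kb without insert; the sequenced record totals 6,884 nt) for producing a bacterial protein as a green fluorescent fusion in cultured mammalian cells. It is maintained in E. coli through a high-copy ColE1/pUC-type origin and selected with ampicillin via the β-lactamase gene and its native promoter. The remaining bacterial annotations (fragments of lacZα, lacI, rop and bom, along with a lac promoter, lac operator and CAP site) are vestiges of the pUC/pBR322-derived cloning backbone and play no part in mammalian expression.

The expression cassette begins with the human cytomegalovirus immediate early enhancer and promoter, followed by a modified SV40 intron with splice donor and acceptor sites, an arrangement commonly used to improve transcript processing and expression. Downstream lies the mEmerald coding sequence, a rapidly maturing monomeric green fluorescent protein derived from Aequorea victoria. The 2,382 bp LF82_722 coding sequence from E. coli LF82 was inserted by ligation-independent cloning so that mEmerald sits at its N terminus. The "4GS" in the name suggests a glycine-serine linker between the two, though the record does not describe it. The insert itself is not annotated in the feature table, but it would fit the unannotated stretch between mEmerald and the SV40 polyadenylation signal that ends the cassette. The record does not state the function of LF82_722. No mammalian selection marker is annotated, which suits transient transfection. The associated publication describes a multi-phenotypic imaging screen that expresses candidate bacterial effectors exogenously in HeLa cells.
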