Addgene plasmid #100374: pCMV_mEm_4GS_LF82_722
Purpose: Mammalian expression of E. coli LF82_722 CDS fused to mEmerald
Depositing lab: Alan Huett. Depositing organization: University of Nottingham. Publication: A multi-phenotypic imaging screen to identify bacterial effectors by exogenous expression in a HeLa cell line. Collins A, Huett A. Sci Data. 2018 May 15;5:180081. doi: 10.1038/sdata.2018.81. PubMed 29762554.
Backbone
  Vector backbone: pCMV
  Backbone size w/o insert (bp): 4502
  Vector type: Mammalian Expression
Growth in bacteria
  Bacterial resistance: Ampicillin, 100 μg/mL
  Growth temperature: 37°C
  Growth strain: XL1 Blue
  Copy number: High Copy
Gene/Insert
  Gene/Insert name: LF82_722
  Insert size (bp): 2382
  Promoter: CMV
  Tag / fusion protein: mEmerald (N terminal on backbone)
  Cloning method: Ligation Independent Cloning
  Sequencing primers: 5′ ACTTCTGCTCTAAAAGCTGCGG; 3′ CACTGCATTCTAGTTGTGGTTTGTC
Terms and licenses: Academic/Nonprofit Terms; Industry Terms: Not Available to Industry
How to cite: pCMV_mEm_4GS_LF82_722 was a gift from Alan Huett (Addgene plasmid # 100374 ; http://n2t.net/addgene:100374 ; RRID:Addgene_100374)
